>Addgene plasmid #85232 | pH6Z-202 | addgene full sequence | sequence record 172627 | Addgene NGS Result
CGTTCGCTCCAAGCTGGGCTGTGTGCACGAACCCCCCGTTCAGCCCGACCGCTGCGCCTTATCCGGTAAC
TATCGTCTTGAGTCCAACCCGGTAAGACACGACTTATCGCCACTGGCAGCAGCCACTGGTAACAGGATTA
GCAGAGCGAGGTATGTAGGCGGTGCTACAGAGTTCTTGAAGTGGTGGCCTAACTACGGCTACACTAGAAG
AACAGTATTTGGTATCTGCGCTCTGCTGAAGCCAGTTACCTTCGGAAAAAGAGTTGGTAGCTCTTGATCC
GGCAAACAAACCACCGCTGGTAGCGGTGGTTTTTTTGTTTGCAAGCAGCAGATTACGCGCAGAAAAAAAG
GATCTCAAGAAGATCCTTTGATCTTTTCTACGGGGTCTGACGCTCAGTGGAACGAAAACTCACGTTAAGG
GATTTTGGTCATGAGATTATCAAAAAGGATCTTCACCTAGATCCTTTTAAATTAAAAATGAAGTTTTAAA
TCAATCTAAAGTATATATGAGTAAACTTGGTCTGACAGTTACCAATGCTTAATCAGTGAGGCACCTATCT
CAGCGATCTGTCTATTTCGTTCATCCATAGTTGCCTGACTCCCCGTCGTGTAGATAACTACGATACGGGA
GGGCTTACCATCTGGCCCCAGTGCTGCAATGATACCGCGAGACCCACGCTCACCGGCTCCAGATTTATCA
GCAATAAACCAGCCAGCCGGAAGGGCCGAGCGCAGAAGTGGTCCTGCAACTTTATCCGCCTCCATCCAGT
CTATTAATTGTTGCCGGGAAGCTAGAGTAAGTAGTTCGCCAGTTAATAGTTTGCGCAACGTTGTTGCCAT
TGCTACAGGCATCGTGGTGTCACGCTCGTCGTTTGGTATGGCTTCATTCAGCTCCGGTTCCCAACGATCA
AGGCGAGTTACATGATCCCCCATGTTGTGCAAAAAAGCGGTTAGCTCCTTCGGTCCTCCGATCGTTGTCA
GAAGTAAGTTGGCCGCAGTGTTATCACTCATGGTTATGGCAGCACTGCATAATTCTCTTACTGTCATGCC
ATCCGTAAGATGCTTTTCTGTGACTGGTGAGTACTCAACCAAGTCATTCTGAGAATAGTGTATGCGGCGA
CCGAGTTGCTCTTGCCCGGCGTCAATACGGGATAATACCGCGCCACATAGCAGAACTTTAAAAGTGCTCA
TCATTGGAAAACGTTCTTCGGGGCGAAAACTCTCAAGGATCTTACCGCTGTTGAGATCCAGTTCGATGTA
ACCCACTCGTGCACCCAACTGATCTTCAGCATCTTTTACTTTCACCAGCGTTTCTGGGTGAGCAAAAACA
GGAAGGCAAAATGCCGCAAAAAAGGGAATAAGGGCGACACGGAAATGTTGAATACTCATACTCTTCCTTT
TTCAATATTATTGAAGCATTTATCAGGGTTATTGTCTCATGAGCGGATACATATTTGAATGTATTTAGAA
AAATAAACAAATAGGGGTTCCGCGCACATTTCCCCGAAAAGTGCCACCTG
[124 nt withheld, positions 1521-1644]
C
[91 nt withheld, positions 1646-1736]
A
[49 nt withheld, positions 1738-1786]
CCTTTGACGTTGGAGTCCACGTTCTTT
[37 nt withheld, positions 1814-1850]
ACCCTATCTCGGTCTATTCTTTTGATTTATAAGGGATTTTGCCGATTTCGGCCTATTGGTTAAAAAATGA
GCTGATTTAACAAAAATTTAACGCGAATTTTAACAAAATATTAACGCTTACAATTTCCATTCGCCATTCA
GGCTGCGCAACTGTTGGGAAGGGCGATCGGTGCGGGCCTCTTCGCTATTACGCCAGCTGGCGAAAGGGGG
ATGTGCTGCAAGGCGATTAAGTTGGGTAACGCCAGGGTTTTCCCAGTCACGACGTTGTAAAACGACGGCC
AGTGAATTGTAATACGACTCACTATAGGGCGAATTGGAGCTCCACCGCGGTGGCGGCCGCTCTAGAACTA
GTGGATCCCCCGGGCTGCAGGAATTCGATATCAAGCTTTATGGGACTATTAAAATTGCAGATTCATGCTT
ATGTAAACGTGAATAAATTCGGTGTTTTTGATGTTCCGTGAAAAAGTTTACAGCGCATTCGACATATGGA
ATTTACGTCTACTCGAACGTTGACCTGTTGTAGCTTCAAGGTAAGATTTAACCTATTTTGCATCTACGCA
CTTCCAAGAGCTCAATACAATTTTGTATATGCCAAAAAACCCCTTTAGTCTTTTTAATAGAAAATCGTTT
ATCAACCAAGATGTAAGTTAGTTTAGTTTCCAGCGTATAGTTATCGAGGGACACATCATTAAAATCTGCG
TTGCATAAAAACTTGGACTGCTAAAAATTACACTTGCTTAAAGAAATAGTCATCTAGTTTTCGGAAAAAA
CCCTCGTTCACACCATGCTAGCCTGAATGGAAAATCGTAGGTCACTGGTTCTTTCTATACGAGATGAGTA
TGCTTGCTTATTTTTCTCTATTGTCGTCAATTGCTTCTGGCTGTGGTTCTCATAGAATTTCCCCCGTCTG
TGTGGAAACACCCTTCAATTTTACTCGTATCACCTACCTCTCTCTACTTGTCATATCTCCGATTCATTTT
ATCTAACATCAAGAACTACCAGTAACTTGTTGTTTTGCCATCTTCTATATTGTCATCAGAAAAGTCATCA
GAAAAGTCATCAGAAAAAAACTACAGGATATCTAAAATATTTTTCGAATACCATTGAAAACATCAAAAAC
ATGTTCAATTCATCACCATATACTTTGAGTACAACTGCATAACATTGTTACAAATTTCAATATATGATTT
TCGGATTGCGACTCGGACACCGGTAACCTCGCTCACAGTATTTCATATATTGTGTTGTAAGATACGGACC
TCATGAGTGTTTGACGCTCATGAAGACGGCAAAGGCGGCTGCTTTTGTCCTTTTTACTAGTTTTCACACG
TTGTATCGAAATGAAGCCAGAGATTATTCACGGCTAATGATATGACCCGATCAATACCCGGCGAATGGAT
AAACGTGTCTGAAACCTAGAAACCGCTACGCTCTCGGAAGAATTAAAAAACCGCCAAGAGATAGACCTTG
ATCTATGTAATAACGTGAAGTGGGCCTCGTTGTTTCATAAATCAAAGACGATTGCTTTAGTAGTGGGGGG
TTGGGCACAAAACAGTTGATTATTTAGTTCACATTATAAGGACCTAAAAGTTAAGTATAGTTGATAAGTT
AAGTTTAGTCTATAAGTGTAGTTATTAAGTAAGTTAAGCATCTAACTAATCATTTTGTGATTCCAATCAT
TACTCCTGGATTTTTGTTTATCTGGATTCATACAGAAACATTGGATCATATGCAGGCTTTTGTAAATAAC
CTATTATTACTAAAAACAACTCTAGGATTTAATGGACGGATCTAGCATATTTTTTTCGTCATCTTATTCT
TACCCCGATACCTAGAATAACTTCAGTAGTGCAAAAAATAAAGGAGCTTCGATTGATACTTAGGACACCA
TCCAAGCCACCACCTGAGTTAACATCAAAGTAACTATTAACGAGTTCGCGGCTGCTTAATAGGCTAAATT
GTGCATTTTTGAGGTTTCCCCCGGAGTACATACGTGTACTCCGGGGGAGACTTTCATTTGTTTTTGCAGA
TGTCAGCTCATACCACATCCCTGCAGCTGTATTCAATTTAGCGACGAAACAAAATCATGGCCGTAAGTCA
TTTCTCATCAGTTCCTCATAGTTTCACACCCTTGTCTTTTTCGAGACATACTGCACTAAATCCCCGTGCT
ACTTTTGTTTTGCAGAAAAAACGGACCGACGGGAATAAGCTCATTCGACCGTATGGAATTTCAACAATTA
CACGCACAATTCATCTGATGTTTTAGTTTTTTTTATATATTCTCATAAAAAACCTCCCTAAAATATTAAC
ATGGTATTTTCGTTCTTTAACGCTTTTACAATATGCGGAGCAATAAAATTATCATTCTCATAATTCAGTC
TCAAGGGATTAACATTCATTATTAAATTATTCGGGTCGGTTACTCGTGACATCCCAACATAAATAGAACT
CAATTTTAAATTTTTTGGATCACTCCCGAAATCTATTGCGACCTTTTGTATGGAAAGCCCTTGACTTTTC
GTGATGGTCATAGAAACTTTAGAAACAGTGGCGTAATCGACCGTTGTACATAGATGAAAACTCTGACCAT
TTACGACATCGACAAATTTCGACACGTTATTATCTAAAACAGAAATGAACCCCATTTCATCTTTTATAAC
TAATCTAGGTAATCCTTTTTTATATAAGATCTGCGGTAATTGTTTATCCGTTCCTAAATGAACTACATTA
TCATTTGTATAACCCTCCAGAGTATAATTATTGGCAGGGATAGCGTAGGTGAGCATACCATAAAAACTCT
TTAAATGGGAATATATCTCACCGCACTGTTTTCTAGAAACGTTGTTTCTGTTATAAGTCACTAGGAGAGT
CTTTCCGAACTTCCCTTTTGTATGCTTCTGCAGAATGGCAAACCTAGATATAAAGATATCCTTAAACGTC
GTATAAAGCAAACTAATTTCCTCGAACGACAGAGAATTAGTTAAAGGCAACTTACTATACCTAGTAAAAA
ATGGATCTCCGCAAGGATCAATTTCTAATAGGTCCATATCTGATAACCCATCATCGACTAATCCGAAATC
ATACCTTTCATCTGTCTCTACGGTTTGCACGTCTCGAGACATCCTCGACATTTCACTTTCTAAGAATTCA
ATACTGGGCATCTTTATGTTTTTGATCTCCATTAACACTTCAGGGGTGGTGAATTCCGAACAGCAGAAAG
AATACATCCCTCCGAACATAAGACCGGATAAAAAAGAATATGCGTGAATAGTCTGCTCACATGACGTTTT
TTCGATAAACAAATCGCTCTGTAACAGTTCTACAAATTTTTCATAAGTTCCGGAAAACCCCACGGTCGAA
GCCTTGATCTTGGACGTCACACCTATTGAACTGTTTCTGATATGTTTCAGATGACAGGTTATCAAAGTCT
CTTCCACCGACCCATCTTCCAAAACAATCTCCTCCAATTGAACAGTTTTCGATAAATCCTGATCCGCGAA
CTGAGAATAAGTATTCAGCCGATGAATATTAGATTTAAACCACGGTTCAATTTCTAAGGAGAAATTACCA
ATTTCACTTTTGTAGTCTTCGAAAGTCTTGTTTTTTATTAGAAAATAAACCGGAAACACAAACAAGTTAT
TTCTGTTGGTAACTTCAACCTGCTCATGCAATGAGCGGAAATAGTTCTTTACCTCGTTATGCGATAAAAA
CAAGCGGGTCGTTTCTATTTCGTTCATGGGATTTCTTATGTACGAAGCGGGCTTCACAAACTGATCGACA
TACTCTATAAGCTCCGGCTTTAACGGCAAGCCAAATTCTATGTGCTTTAAAAAGTCTCCGAACGCATGAT
CCGCACATCTTTTGTTGTTTACAAAGATTATCCAGTTATTATCGACTTCGCAATATTTAGAGAGCACGTC
GTCGCAGATCAAGGCTGAAAGTACATCTATTCCTCTCTTCACGTCCTTGTTTTGAGTCAGCGGATTAAAT
GAAGTCACCAAAGCGTTACTCTGCGTGGGCGACCCCACACACACGATGCACGGAACAATTCCGTTCTCAT
ACAAAGGGGTTTTATACAACGCGTTATAAAACCAATAGAAAAAAACAACAGTGTGCAGAATATGTCGTAA
TATTACGCCTGCCTCGTCGATAACTATAACACTACTCTCACACAAATCAGGTAACTCTTTAGTTTTGCAC
GCGACAGCACCCAACGCCCTCTCCGCTATGTCGGAGATAACATTCCAATAGATAGACAGGTCTTGCTTTT
GTTGAATTTGAATCGACCTCTCGTCATTTGCAATATAACTTTGACGTTCGCTCATAGATACATGTGAACT
ATTAAACCCAAAAGTCTTAAAAATTGTTTTAACTTGCGCGGATTTACTTCTGTTTAAAACAACGCTCAAA
TTCTGAGCGGCGATAGATGTCGTTGCAGTAACGATACAATCTAAGTTGGCCGCTAAGGTCTGAATGCTGT
TCGTTTTCCCTGCCCCGGCCGTACCGGTTACTAACAAGGCCTTAAACGGCAAAAAAGGCAGAGGTTGAGC
GAATTCATCAATACCGATGCACAGAGCATCAGCAAATTCGCCGTTGAACTCGGTTTCAGGATCCATGATG
TGGCGAAACCAATCTTCTGGCAGACGCCCCTCCAAGCGTCTTTCTGATAACGAAGCCACCTTATCTACAA
TCAACTCTATTTTGGGAGCCGAAGACATGTTAAGCAAAAACTTATTATCGTATCTACCTCCGAACAACGA
AGAGATAGACATGATTTATCCCTCTGAGCAGATAATGACTTTTATTGAAATGCTACACGGACACAAAAAT
TTTTTCAAAGGTCAAACAATCCACAACGCTCTCCGAGATTCTGCCGTACTGAAAAAACAAATAGCCTATG
GAGTAGCTCAAGCCCTTTTAAACAGCGTTTCTATTCAACAAATCCACGATGAATGGAAACGTCATGTGAG
GTCATTTCCGTTCCACAACAAAAAATTGTCATTTCAAGATTATTTTAGTGTCTGGGCTCACGCGATTAAA
CAGGTGATCTTGGGAGATATATCTAATATAATTAATTTTATCCTTCAGAGCATAGACAACAGTCACTATA
ACAGATATGTAGACTGGATCTGTACCGTAGGAATCGTTCCGTTCATGAGAACCACCCCTACGGCCCCGAA
CTTATACAATCTTCTACAACAAGTGTCATCTAAACTAATCCACGACATAGTGCGGCATAAACAAAACATT
GTCACTCCCATTTTACTGGGTCTATCTTCCGTGATCATTCCGGATTTTCATAATATTAAGATTTTCCGAG
ATCGGAATTCGGAGCAAATTTCTTGCTTTAAAAACAAGAAGGCTATAGCGTTTTTCACGTACAGCACCCC
ATATGTTATTAGAAATCGCCTAATGCTGACTACACCCCTCGCCCACCTTTCTCCAGAACTAAAAAAACAC
AATAGTCTGCGGCGTCATCAAAAAATGTGCCAATTATTGAATACATTTCCCATAAAGGTGCTAACCGCAG
CAAAGACAGATGTAACCAACAAAAAGATAATGGACATGATAGAAAAAGAAGAAAAAAACAGCGACGCGAA
AAAAAGTTTAATCAAATTTTTACTGAACTTGTCGGACAGCAAATCTAAAATAGGCATTAGGGACAGCGTT
GAAGGATTTATTCAAGAAATCACCCCCTCTATAATAGACCAAAATAAACTTATGCTGAACCGAGGACAGT
TCCGAAAACGCTCTGCGATCGACACAGGAGAGAGAGACGTTCGAGACCTGTTCAAAAAACAAATTATCAA
GTGCATGGAGGAGCAGATACAAACACAGATGGATGAAATCGAAACACTGAAAACAACAAACCAAATGTTC
GAAAGGAAAATCAAAGATCTACACTCTTTGCTCGAGACGAATAACGATTGTGATCGCTATAACCCGGATC
TGGACCATGACCTCGAGAATCTCTCTTTATCGCGAGCGCTGAACATAGTTCAAAGGCTCCCATTCACTAG
CGTCTCCATAGATGACACCAGATCAGTCGCAAACAGTTTTTTTTCACAGTATATCCCGGACACACAATAT
GCCGACAAACGAATAGACCAACTATGGGAAATGGAATACATGCGAACCTTTCGGTTAAGAAAAAACGTTA
ATAATCAAGGACAGGAAGAAAGTATCACATACTCTAACTATAGCATCGAGCTGCTCATCGTGCCTTTCCT
AAGGCGACTCTTAAATATTTACAACCTCGAATCAATTCCCGAGGAATTTCTCTTTCTATCCCTCGGTGAA
ATCTTATTAGCCATCTACGAAAGCAGCAAAATCAAGCATTATTTAAGACTCGTATACGTCCGAGAGCTAA
ATCAGATCTCAGAAGTGTATAATTTAACCCAAACGCACCCCGAAAACAACGAGCCGATTTTCGATTCGAA
CATTTTCTCCCCAAACCCGGAGAATGAAATCCTTGAAAAAATTAAAAGAATTAGAAACCTCAGACGTATT
CAACACCTTACACGTCCGAACTATCCTAAAGGTGATCAAGATTGATAAGTGTGTATCCCTCGCACGACAT
TCGTTAGTAAATATAACAGTAGGAGACGACGGAATATGGTTCCACTTGGAAGACGGAACCATGATCAACG
GCCTGGAATACAAGACCATCTGCGAAAAAGAGTTGGGATTCCAAGGCTTCATTGGCATCATAATACTAGA
CTCGGAAGATACACTGCAAGAACTGCGACTCAATCCTTTTCAGTTCAAACGCAGACTAATCCATATGAAA
GTGGATACGCCAGAAGAATTTATGCTTTGCGGACTAGTGTTCGCATTAGAGAATCTTCCACTGAAGCAAA
GCACCCTGCACAAACTAATCGCTAGGCTCGTTCTTTTCCCCGTCCTATCTCCGGTAACGAAAATATTATT
CAACACGTGCGACAAATTGGTTTGTACACTAAGACACATTTTTTTTAACGAACACGCCTCAGAAATCCTC
CACAAGGTGCCTCCGATGATTAGACTATACAATGAAATGAAAAACACGCATATAGAAGTTTTGGAACTTT
ATTTTAACACAAAACGTAGTCACAATTTCATCAATTTATCCTTAGAATCTAGACAGCTGCAAGACAGTTC
TCTCCAAGTCATACAACTAGCAACACAATTCGCACAAATTTTTTATTCGAAGAATGAAGACACGTCTAGC
TAAGTCTTATTTTTCTATGTTATGTAAAGAAACAAAATTAATTCAAATGTAGCAAATGAATGTGTTCATA
GAGCATCCTGTTTTCCCACCTAATAAACTCTGCCTGTTCAACGTCTTCAAATTTACTCTCCACCCATCTC
CTCAACACTCTCAATGTAACGAGAATGTAATAAGAAAAGTTTATTTTGTCAGTCAATGCAATTCCACGTG
CTTGTCTGACAAGCTGTCCATCTTCAGACATCACGGCCGTATATCTACTGCAGTCCAGAAGTCCTTCATG
ATATTCCAGGCAATAATCATTAGGATCGAACTCTTCGATCCAATAAGAAACATTATACCTATTAGCTATA
AAAACACACATCATATCCTGAAAATAAACAGTTATACTGGCAAAGCAAAGACCTGTCTTATTGGCCCGAA
TACATGCAGATAAATATTTACTTGCCGTTACTGTCCAGTGCGCTTCTTTAGATTGTGACAATCCACTGCT
TAAAAAAAATCTAGCGTAGAAGACAAATCCACAGCGCGAAATTTCCATACACTGAAATGCAGGTCTTTGC
TTGATTTCCGTAATTTTTTCCCAACAGTTTTCAACGGCCGTTTGCAGTAAAGGCATGACAACATGTGAAT
CTTTACCGTCACAGGTTAAATAAAACACGTGTAAGTCCCTCACTAACAGCCATCGCATTTCCATTAGAGT
ACATGCTCGCTGAAAAGCGGAAACAAAAGCATCTAACATAAAGATCACCGCATCGAATAAAGCGTACGAT
CTGTGTTGCAGCCTCGACATAAATTTTAAAAGCAGTTCGATTTCCGTGGCGTTTTCATCAAAACATGGCA
GAAAGGCCCTAGGAACCGTGGACTTCAATAATAGCCTCAGACAATCTGGCAAAGTCACTACATACATATC
ACTGTCACTAAAGAATAGATGTGTGTCCTCGGGACCTGTCTGAAAACACAGAGACTCACTTGAAACATAC
TGACTATTGAACCTGAAACGTTGCAAAGAGGTTTCACTTCCAGGCATTTCAACACTTAGCTCCCTAATTA
CGGGGATCGCGTGTCTACCACGAGGTCCCAGGATAGGCGCCAAACCGCAAAATGAGAGAATTTCACGGCA
GATATAAGTTGTATCCGGAACCCGCCTTTCTAAGTCCGATACAGACAAAAGCCACAGATTCGGATATCCT
ATAAAAGAAACCGATCTTTCATTCCCAAAGGGCCATAAGTCGGGACCGATGTATTCGCAAAGCTGAACTA
ACACCTGTTTATAAACTGCGAATATCTTCTCGTGCAGGAAAGCAAACACGCTCTGCAGTAAAAGCAAACA
CAAATCATCGTCGAACAATAAGGCATAAGCATTTTTTGGCGTCACTAAGAGAACTTGCTCACCACCAAAA
GCACACACAGAAAAATAAAAAATTTGTTTCATTTTTTCACATACAGCCTCACCGGTGTCCGTGTGTGAAA
AGCAAATTTTTACATCAGACACAGTTAGCGAAAAGTGAAAGTCCATTACACTGTATCCAAAGCGAAGTTT
TTTAGACGCCTGTGTACATTCGTTACTCAAGAGATGCTTGGTGTCCAAGGCTGCGTAGTCTCCGACACAT
CGTAATATAACAGGTACCGTGTCCAAAGGCAGCATGGGTTCCTCGCCACAGACGTATGCTTCCAAAATCT
CTAACCCGTCGTCTCCAAGAACAACAGTTAGAGGCACGAAAAATTTTGAAAGTTTCCTAAGAAGCTCTCC
GTTATTCATAATGAGGCTGCTGATTGCTGCTATTTTTTTGTCCATCATATTACTTTGTTCCTGAAGGTCC
CAAAGCATTGTTTCTTTTCTTGTAACTTCTATCTCATTTAACGATTCTTGGTCTAGGCTCTGTCCCCTAA
TCAAAAACGTTTTTAACGAACGAGTCTCCGCTTCTAAAAACAAACACTGAAAAATCGGTACTCTGTAGAT
CTTATTCTCCCAGTCGTTGTACACACAATAAAGGCTAAGATGACACGCACACCCCCGGAGATGCATGTTG
CCCAAAAACTCCAACTTCACTAACGGAAAGGCTTATATCCGAGCCTTGCAGTTTATAAATTGTTTGTTTC
CGCCTTGCTCTCGAGGCCTCGGTGAGGGCTTTACGTAGTTCTTTACAAGTCTTAAGATTGGTGCGCGAAA
TCTCCCAATTGTCTAGCATGTTCTCCAGATCATTTTTTGTTAGATTGCGATACGCCTTTCCCGGGATGTA
CCGAGGTTTGCTGGCGGACAAAGTCATATTAAATGCACATTTAAAGAAAAGCCTGAGGATGGAAATGCTG
AATTTTTCTATAGAAAACACACCCGTCACAATCCGCATGCCTCTCAACTTGTTAAAAAGCTGCAGAGTCT
GCAGACTGTATCTTTGAAAAAATTGCACATGCACCGTAAACACTAATTGCATTATTTGTAAGATGTCACT
CGACCTCCTGGCCGCACACAAAAGGAGATCATCTTCAGAAATGTCAGTAGTAGTATCTGTGCACGATTTC
AGTTTCAAATCTTTTCGGATCATTTCCGCCAGGAAGGCCAGATCTATTAACATTCCCCACTCGTAAACCC
CAGAGATGTCACCTAGAACAAAGTACTCATCGCACAAAAAACTCTTCGGCAGCACATAAGACTTAATCCG
CTCATTAAAAACTCTTTCGATTCGCGTGCTTTCTACACCAGCAGACACACATTTTTGTAACCAGACGTTC
ACAAAAACATAGCGTTTGCTTTCATTTTTCAGATCAGATACAATGTCCGATGCAATGAAAATGTCAACGC
CCGGAGATAAAAAAGTCGCTCTGAACTTTCCCATGTCGGTAATATAGTCCTTATGTAATAGCTGATTACC
GTTTTCATAAAAATCTCCGTTCATGATAGTTTCTCTGCTACTTATGATCTCTTGGAACGTCATGTTGTCA
CCCGGCAAAGTAATCTTCTTTTCGATAAAATGACACTCCTCGACTAGAATTTGCAAGAAACTCAAAAAAA
CCTCTTTGCGCATCGGGAATCCATTTCCAACAATGTCCACCTTAATAGAATTCTCACATAACAGACTGCA
GAGCAGAAAGAGACTATCAGATAAACTTGTAATAGTAGTCTTTTCGATATAATGCCTGTATCGAAAAAGA
CACTTCAGTACGGAACAGAAATTATATTTATGCGCTCCGCTGCACTTTCCGCGGAAGTCAATGCAACTCT
CTGAGATGATAGACTGCTCAGCGACACTCCAATCACTGCAAGGAGGCATGGCAATAGGCGCCAAAGGATC
ATAGCTTTTAATTAGTACGGGATTCATGTAAATGTATATATCTTCATCGATAACTCGCCTCACACGACCA
ATGGATTGAAATATTGAAACCATGTCCGGCCCTCCTTTGGCCAACTGAATGTAAACAAACAAAGAGCTGA
AATAAACCGGTTCGAAACTCAGACCGACAGTCACGACGGACGTATAAATCACTACGTCATACCGTATCCA
CGATTCTATGGAAGAGCATTTCCCTTGTTTAGACGTCAACAAGAGAACTTTTTTGAGTGAAAACCGAGAA
CGTATCAAATCATGCATGTATTCCGCTGCCAACACGGTGCTGCAAAACAAACACAATTTCTTATCCCATC
GTAGCTTGTCTTCCAAGCGCGCAAAAAAAGAAAACTCTTTACCAAAAAACGTGTCACAAAAGTAAGCGAC
CCTATTGGAAAACATCGCGGACACAAATGTATTTCTGATGAGGGCGATTTGAGTATCTGGCTTGAACGCG
GCAAAAAACTCCACCACATGCCGAGTCAGCGTCGCATCCATAGCTATTACATGACTGGAATTTTTGATCA
GCGATAAAAACTTGCAATCAACTTCTTTGGTTTTTGTCATCGTTTTGGAATAAAACTGCTTTATAATCGA
CATAATTTCATCTAATATTAAAACATCGTAATTTTCTGTAAGACGATGCAAGCTTATCGATACCGTCGAC
CTCGAGGGGGGGCCCGGTACCAGCTTTTGTTCCCTTTAGTGAGGGTTAATTTCGAGCTTGGCGTAATCAT
GGTCATAGCTGTTTCCTGTGTGAAATTGTTATCCGCTCACAATTCCACACAACATACGAGCCGGAAGCAT
AAAGTGTAAAGCCTGGGGTGCCTAATGAGTGAGCTAACTCACATTAATTGCGTTGCGCTCACTGCCCGCT
TTCCAGTCGGGAAACCTGTCGTGCCAGCTGCATTAATGAATCGGCCAACGCGCGGGGAGAGGCGGTTTGC
GTATTGGGCGCTCTTCCGCTTCCTCGCTCACTGACTCGCTGCGCTCGGTCGTTCGGCTGCGGCGAGCGGT
ATCAGCTCACTCAAAGGCGGTAATACGGTTATCCACAGAATCAGGGGATAACGCAGGAAAGAACATGTGA
GCAAAAGGCCAGCAAAAGGCCAGGAACCGTAAAAAGGCCGCGTTGCTGGCGTTTTTCCATAGGCTCCGCC
CCCCTGACGAGCATCACAAAAATCGACGCTCAAGTCAGAGGTGGCGAAACCCGACAGGACTATAAAGATA
CCAGGCGTTTCCCCCTGGAAGCTCCCTCGTGCGCTCTCCTGTTCCGACCCTGCCGCTTACCGGATACCTG
TCCGCCTTTCTCCCTTCGGGAAGCGTGGCGCTTTCTCATAGCTCACGCTGTAGGTATCTCAGTTCGGTGT
AGGT
Features (pLannotate 1.2.2; 21 found; start..end, strand, type, name):
    529..1389    -  CDS            AmpR: β-lactamase; bla; confers resistance to ampicillin, carbenicillin, and related antibiotics
   1390..1494    -  promoter       AmpR promoter: bla
   1521..1949    +  rep_origin     f1 ori (sequence partly withheld): f1 bacteriophage origin of replication; arrow indicates direction of (+) strand synthesis
   1980..2137    -  CDS            lacZα (fragment): LacZα fragment of β-galactosidase; lacZ fragment
   2140..2158    +  promoter       T7 promoter: promoter for bacteriophage T7 RNA polymerase
   2167..2238    +  misc_feature   MCS (fragment): pBluescript multiple cloning site
   2694..2756    +  CDS            U78 (fragment): U78_HHV6U - Also known as EDLF5. Protein inferred from homology: Swiss-Prot protein existence level 3. From Human herpesvirus 6A (strain Uganda-1102) (HHV-6 variant A) (Human B lymphotropic virus).
   2752..3009    +  CDS            U78 (fragment): U78_HHV6U - Also known as EDLF5. Protein inferred from homology: Swiss-Prot protein existence level 3. From Human herpesvirus 6A (strain Uganda-1102) (HHV-6 variant A) (Human B lymphotropic virus).
   3662..3898    -  CDS            B6: B6_HHV6Z - Protein predicted: Swiss-Prot protein existence level 4. From Human herpesvirus 6B (strain Z29) (HHV-6 variant B) (Human B lymphotropic virus).
   4151..6622    -  CDS            HELI: HELI_HHV6Z - Protein inferred from homology: Swiss-Prot protein existence level 3. Component of the helicase/primase complex. Unwinds the DNA at the replication forks and generates single-stranded DNA for both leading and lagging strand synthesis. The primase synthesizes short RNA primers on the lagging strand that the polymerase elongates using dNTPs. Possesses helicase-like motifs and therefore may act as the helicase subunit of the complex. From Human herpesvirus 6B (strain Z29) (HHV-6 variant B) (Human B lymphotropic virus).
   6417..8402    +  CDS            U76: PORTL_HHV6Z - Also known as CB3L. Protein inferred from homology: Swiss-Prot protein existence level 3. Forms a portal in the viral capsid through which viral DNA is translocated during DNA packaging. Assembles as a dodecamer at a single fivefold axe of the T=16 icosahedric capsid. Binds to the molecular motor that translocates the viral DNA, termed terminase. From Human herpesvirus 6B (strain Z29) (HHV-6 variant B) (Human B lymphotropic virus).
   8314..9060    +  CDS            U75: CEP1_HHV6Z - Also known as CB2L. Protein inferred from homology: Swiss-Prot protein existence level 3. Plays a critical role in cytoplasmic virus egress. Participates in the final step of tegumentation and envelope acquisition within the host cytoplasm. From Human herpesvirus 6B (strain Z29) (HHV-6 variant B) (Human B lymphotropic virus).
   9101..11086   -  CDS            U74: HEPA_HHV6Z - Also known as CB1R. Protein inferred from homology: Swiss-Prot protein existence level 3. Component of the helicase/primase complex. Unwinds the DNA at the replication forks and generates single-stranded DNA for both leading and lagging strand synthesis. The primase synthesizes short RNA primers on the lagging strand that the polymerase presumably elongates using dNTPs. The primase-associated factor has no known catalytic activity in the complex and may serve to facilitate the formation of the replisome by directly interacting with the origin-binding protein and the polymerase. Fr
  11058..13034   -  CDS            U73 (fragment): OBP_HHV6Z - Also known as CH6R. Protein inferred from homology: Swiss-Prot protein existence level 3. Probably involved in DNA replication. Binds the origin of replication (ori) (By similarity). From Human herpesvirus 6B (strain Z29) (HHV-6 variant B) (Human B lymphotropic virus).
  13029..13071   +  misc_feature   MCS (fragment): pBluescript multiple cloning site
  13083..13101   -  promoter       T3 promoter: promoter for bacteriophage T3 RNA polymerase
  13144..13166   -  protein_bind   lac operator (fragment): The lac repressor binds to the lac operator to inhibit transcription in E. coli. This inhibition can be relieved by adding lactose or isopropyl-β-D-thiogalactopyranoside (IPTG). lac repressor encoded by lacI
  13170..13200   -  promoter       lac promoter: promoter for the E. coli lac operon
  13215..13236   -  protein_bind   CAP binding site: CAP binding activates transcription in the presence of cAMP. E. coli catabolite activator protein
  13249..13341   -  CDS            lacI (fragment): lac repressor; lacI; The lac repressor binds to the lac operator to inhibit transcription in E. coli. This inhibition can be relieved by adding lactose or isopropyl-β-D-thiogalactopyranoside (IPTG).
  13524..358     -  rep_origin     ori (across the origin): high-copy-number ColE1/pMB1/pBR322/pUC origin of replication
