[The description below was written by a language model from this plasmid's Addgene catalogue record and pLannotate feature annotations shown in this document.]
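Description:
pH6Z-202 is a bacterial cloning plasmid that carries a large restriction fragment of the human herpesvirus 6B (strain Z29) genome in the pKSm13- backbone, a Stratagene phagemid described as similar to pBluescript. It is propagated in E. coli at high copy number from a ColE1/pUC-type origin and selected with ampicillin through the β-lactamase gene and its own promoter. The backbone also carries an f1 phage origin, which allows single-stranded DNA production with helper phage. The lac promoter/operator and lacZα region are interrupted by the insert at the multiple cloning site. T7 and T3 promoters flank the insert and provide priming sites for sequencing inward from either end. The record does not state the cloning method.

According to the depositor, the insert of about 10.8 kb is the HindIII D fragment, covering roughly positions 110,003 to 120,800 of the viral genome. The sequenced plasmid totals 13,754 nt. Annotation of the viral segment agrees with the depositor's gene list. It finds a partial U73 (origin-binding protein), U74 (the primase-associated factor of the helicase/primase complex), U75 (a cytoplasmic egress/tegumentation protein), U76 (the capsid portal protein), the helicase subunit that corresponds to U77, and the predicted B6 open reading frame. The software also reports short matches to HHV-6A U78 near the T7 end, which the depositor does not list. These genes sit in their native genomic arrangement on both strands, and no heterologous eukaryotic promoter, tag or reporter is annotated.

The plasmid is one of a set of clones made for restriction mapping and molecular cloning of the Z29 genome. It is best regarded as a source of defined viral DNA rather than an expression construct.
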