Addgene plasmid #85232: pH6Z-202
Purpose: Plasmid clone containing HHV-6B(Z29) restriction endonuclease fragment
Depositing lab: Philip Pellett. Depositing organization: Centers for Disease Control and Prevention. Publication: Restriction endonuclease mapping and molecular cloning of the human herpesvirus 6 variant B strain Z29 genome. Lindquester GJ, Inoue N, Allen RD, Castelli JW, Stamey FR, Dambaugh TR, O'Brian JJ, Danovich RM, Frenkel N, Pellett PE. Arch Virol. 1996;141(2):367-79. PubMed 8634027.
Backbone
  Vector backbone: pKSm13-
  Backbone manufacturer: Stratagene, similar to pBluescript SK+
  Vector type: cloning vector
Growth in bacteria
  Bacterial resistance: Ampicillin, 100 μg/mL
  Growth temperature: 37°C
  Growth strain: DH5alpha
  Copy number: High Copy
Gene/Insert
  Gene/Insert name: fragment of the human herpesvirus 6B strain Z29 genome (alt name: NC_000898)
  Insert size (bp): 10800
  Cloning method: Unknown
  Sequencing primers: 5′ T7; 3′ T3
Terms and licenses: Academic/Nonprofit Terms; Industry Terms: Not Available to Industry
Depositor comments: restriction enzyme fragment = HindIII D; Range (bases) = 110,003-120,800; Associated Genes = U73 (partial), U74, U75, U76, U77, B6
How to cite: pH6Z-202 was a gift from Philip Pellett (Addgene plasmid # 85232 ; http://n2t.net/addgene:85232 ; RRID:Addgene_85232)
